Addgene plasmid #208584: DV.7.1
Purpose: Mammalian expression vector for expressing DV.7.1 SARS-CoV-2 Spike, with 19AA cytoplasmic tail truncation
Depositing lab: Ben Murrell. Depositing organization: Karolinska Institutet.
Backbone
  Vector backbone: pcDNA3.1
  Vector type: Mammalian Expression
Growth in bacteria
  Bacterial resistance: Ampicillin, 100 μg/mL
  Growth temperature: 37°C
  Growth strain: DH5alpha
  Copy number: High Copy
Gene/Insert
  Gene/Insert name: SARS-CoV-2 variant DV.7.1 spike
  Entrez Gene: S (a.k.a. GU280_gp02, spike glycoprotein)
Terms and licenses: Academic/Nonprofit Terms; Industry Terms: Not Available to Industry
How to cite: DV.7.1 was a gift from Ben Murrell (Addgene plasmid # 208584 ; http://n2t.net/addgene:208584 ; RRID:Addgene_208584)
