[The description below was written by a language model from this plasmid's Addgene catalogue record and pLannotate feature annotations shown in this document.]
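Description:
DV.7.1 is a mammalian expression plasmid built on the pcDNA3.1 backbone that encodes the spike glycoprotein of the SARS-CoV-2 variant DV.7.1, carrying a truncation of the last 19 amino acids of the cytoplasmic tail. The sequenced record is about 9.2 kb. In bacteria it is maintained as a high-copy plasmid through a ColE1/pUC-type origin and selected with ampicillin via the β-lactamase gene and its own promoter. An f1 phage origin is also present, along with small remnants typical of this backbone family (a bom fragment, lac promoter/operator elements and a lacI fragment) that have no evident role in the construct's function.

The spike open reading frame sits downstream of the human cytomegalovirus immediate-early enhancer and promoter and is terminated by the bovine growth hormone polyadenylation signal, giving strong constitutive expression after transfection of mammalian cells. A T7 promoter lies between the CMV promoter and the coding sequence, which would permit in vitro transcription. The short hit annotated as a truncated HIV-1 LTR fragment at the CMV promoter junction is only a few dozen bases and is probably an annotation artefact rather than a functional viral element. A separate cassette, with the SV40 early promoter driving the neomycin phosphotransferase gene followed by an SV40 polyadenylation signal, allows G418 selection of stable mammalian transfectants.

Removing the C-terminal 19 residues of spike is a common modification that generally improves spike surface display and incorporation into pseudotyped viral particles. The construct would therefore suit pseudovirus production and neutralisation assays against this variant, although the record itself states only that it is for spike expression.
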