Features (pLannotate 1.2.2; 20 found; start..end, strand, type, name):
     28..80      -  misc_feature   bom (fragment): basis of mobility region from pBR322
    235..614     +  enhancer       CMV enhancer: human cytomegalovirus immediate early enhancer
    615..818     +  promoter       CMV promoter: human cytomegalovirus (CMV) immediate early promoter
    814..847     +  LTR            5' LTR (truncated) (fragment): truncated 5' long terminal repeat (LTR) from HIV-1
    863..881     +  promoter       T7 promoter: promoter for bacteriophage T7 RNA polymerase
    926..4735    +  CDS            S: SPIKE_SARS2 - Experimental evidence at protein level: Swiss-Prot protein existence level 1. [Spike glycoprotein]: May down-regulate host tetherin (BST2) by lysosomal degradation, thereby counteracting its antiviral activity. From Severe acute respiratory syndrome coronavirus 2 (2019-nCoV) (SARS-CoV-2).
   4789..5013    +  polyA_signal   bGH poly(A) signal: bovine growth hormone polyadenylation signal
   5017..5038    +  promoter       SV40 promoter (fragment): SV40 enhancer and early promoter
   5059..5487    +  rep_origin     f1 ori (sequence partly withheld): f1 bacteriophage origin of replication; arrow indicates direction of (+) strand synthesis
   5501..5830    +  promoter       SV40 promoter: SV40 enhancer and early promoter
   5897..6688    +  CDS            neo: KKA2_KLEPN - Also known as kan, nptII. Experimental evidence at protein level: Swiss-Prot protein existence level 1. Resistance to kanamycin, neomycin, paromomycin, ribostamycin, butirosin and gentamicin B. From Klebsiella pneumoniae.
   6712..6870    +  CDS            ble (fragment): BLE_KLEPN - Experimental evidence at protein level: Swiss-Prot protein existence level 1. Binding protein with a strong affinity to the bleomycin family of antibiotics. Binds to CL990; an antimitotic-antibiotic compound. From Klebsiella pneumoniae.
   6865..6986    +  polyA_signal   SV40 poly(A) signal: SV40 polyadenylation signal
   7059..7075    -  protein_bind   lac operator: The lac repressor binds to the lac operator to inhibit transcription in E. coli. This inhibition can be relieved by adding lactose or isopropyl-β-D-thiogalactopyranoside (IPTG). lac repressor encoded by lacI
   7083..7113    -  promoter       lac promoter: promoter for the E. coli lac operon
   7128..7149    -  protein_bind   CAP binding site: CAP binding activates transcription in the presence of cAMP. E. coli catabolite activator protein
   7162..7254    -  CDS            lacI (fragment): lac repressor; lacI; The lac repressor binds to the lac operator to inhibit transcription in E. coli. This inhibition can be relieved by adding lactose or isopropyl-β-D-thiogalactopyranoside (IPTG).
   7437..8025    -  rep_origin     ori: high-copy-number ColE1/pMB1/pBR322/pUC origin of replication
   8196..9056    -  CDS            AmpR: β-lactamase; bla; confers resistance to ampicillin, carbenicillin, and related antibiotics
   9057..9161    -  promoter       AmpR promoter: bla
>Addgene plasmid #208584 | DV.7.1 | addgene full sequence | sequence record 409583 | Addgene NGS Result
GACGGATCGGGAGATCTCCCGATCCCCTATGGTGCACTCTCAGTACAATCTGCTCTGATGCCGCATAGTT
AAGCCAGTATCTGCTCCCTGCTTGTGTGTTGGAGGTCGCTGAGTAGTGCGCGAGCAAAATTTAAGCTACA
ACAAGGCAAGGCTTGACCGACAATTGCATGAAGAATCTGCTTAGGGTTAGGCGTTTTGCGCTGCTTCGCG
ATGTACGGGCCAGATATACGCGTTGACATTGATTATTGACTAGTTATTAATAGTAATCAATTACGGGGTC
ATTAGTTCATAGCCCATATATGGAGTTCCGCGTTACATAACTTACGGTAAATGGCCCGCCTGGCTGACCG
CCCAACGACCCCCGCCCATTGACGTCAATAATGACGTATGTTCCCATAGTAACGCCAATAGGGACTTTCC
ATTGACGTCAATGGGTGGAGTATTTACGGTAAACTGCCCACTTGGCAGTACATCAAGTGTATCATATGCC
AAGTACGCCCCCTATTGACGTCAATGACGGTAAATGGCCCGCCTGGCATTATGCCCAGTACATGACCTTA
TGGGACTTTCCTACTTGGCAGTACATCTACGTATTAGTCATCGCTATTACCATGGTGATGCGGTTTTGGC
AGTACATCAATGGGCGTGGATAGCGGTTTGACTCACGGGGATTTCCAAGTCTCCACCCCATTGACGTCAA
TGGGAGTTTGTTTTGGCACCAAAATCAACGGGACTTTCCAAAATGTCGTAACAACTCCGCCCCATTGACG
CAAATGGGCGGTAGGCGTGTACGGTGGGAGGTCTATATAAGCAGAGCTCTCTGGCTAACTAGAGAACCCA
CTGCTTACTGGCTTATCGAAATTAATACGACTCACTATAGGGAGACCCAAGCTGGCTAGCGTTTAAACTT
AAGCTTATGGCCACCATGTTCGTGTTTCTGGTGCTGCTGCCTCTGGTGTCCAGCCAGTGTGTGAACCTGA
TCACCAGAACACAGTCGTACACCAACAGCTTTACCAGAGGCGTGTACTACCCCGACAAGGTGTTCAGATC
CAGCGTGCTGCACTCTACCCAGGACCTGTTCCTGCCTTTCTTCAGCAACGTGACCTGGTTCCACGCCATC
CACGTGTCCGGCACCAATGGCACCAAGAGATTCGACAACCCCGTTCTGCCCTTCAACGACGGGGTGTACT
TTGCCAGCACCGAGAAGTCCAACATCATCAGAGGCTGGATCTTCGGCACCACACTGGACAGCAAGACCCA
GAGCCTGCTGATCGTGAACAACGCCACCAACGTGGTCATCAAAGTGTGCGAGTTCCAGTTCTGCAACGAC
CCCTTCCTGGACGTCTATTACCACGAGAACAACAAGAGCAGGATGGAAAGCGAGCTTCGGGTGTACAGCA
GCGCCAACAACTGCACCTTCGAGTACGTGTCCCAGCCTTTCCTGATGGACCTGGAAGGCAAGCAGGGCGA
CTTCAAGAACCTGCGCGAGTTCGTGTTCAAGAACATCGACGGCTACTTCAAGATCTACAGCAAGCACACC
CCTGTGAACCTCGGGCGGGATCTGCCTCAGGGCTTCTCTGCTCTGGAACCCCTGGTGGATCTGCCCATCG
GCATCAACATCACCCGGTTTCAGACACTGCTGGCCCTGCACAGAAGCTACCTGACACCTGGAGATAGCAG
CAGCAGTTGGACAGCTGGTGCCGCCGCTTACTATGTGGGCTACCTGCAGCCTAGAACCTTCCTGCTGAAG
TACAACGAGAACGGCACCATCACCGACGCCGTGGATTGTGCCCTTGATCCTCTGAGCGAGACAAAGTGCA
CCCTGAAGTCCTTCACCGTGGAAAAGGGCATCTACCAGACCAGCAACTTCCGGGTGCAGCCCACCGAATC
CATCGTGCGGTTCCCCAATATCACCAATCTGTGCCCCTTCCACGAGGTGTTCAATGCCACCACATTCGCC
TCTGTGTACGCCTGGAACCGGAAGCGGATCAGCAATTGCGTGGCCGACTACTCCGTGCTGTACAACTTCG
CCCCCTTCTTCGCCTTCAAGTGCTACGGCGTGTCCCCTACCAAGCTGAACGACCTGTGCTTCACAAACGT
GTACGCCGACAGCTTCGTGATCCGGGGAAATGAAGTGAGTCAGATTGCCCCTGGACAGACAGGCAACATC
GCCGACTACAACTACAAGCTGCCCGACGACTTCACCGGCTGTGTGATTGCCTGGAACAGCAACAAGCTGG
ACTCCACGGTGAGCGGCAACTACAATTACAGGTACCGGTTCTTACGGAAGTCCAAGCTGAAGCCCTTCGA
GCGGGACATCTCCACCGAGATCTATCAGGCCGGCAACAAGCCTTGTAACGGCGTGGCAGGCAGTAACTGC
TACTTTCCACTGCAGTCCTACGGCTTTCGGCCCACATATGGCGTGGGCCATCAGCCCTACAGAGTGGTGG
TGCTGAGCTTCGAACTGCTGCATGCCCCTGCCACAGTGTGCGGCCCTAAGAAAAGCACCAATCTCGTGAA
GAACAAATGCGTGAACTTCAACTTCAACGGCCTGACCGGCACAGGCGTGCTGACAGAGAGCAACAAGAAG
TTCCTGCCATTCCAGCAGTTTGGCCGGGATATCGCCGATACCACAGACGCCGTTAGAGATCCCCAGACAC
TGGAAATCCTGGACATCACCCCTTGCAGCTTCGGCGGAGTGTCTGTGATCACCCCTGGCACCAACACCAG
CAATCAGGTGGCAGTGCTGTACCAGGGCGTGAACTGTACCGAAGTGCCCGTGGCCATTCACGCCGATCAG
CTGACACCTACATGGCGGGTGTACTCCACCGGCAGCAATGTGTTTCAGACCAGAGCCGGCTGTCTGATCG
GAGCCGAGTACGTGAACAATAGCTACGAGTGCGACATCCCCATCGGCGCTGGCATCTGTGCCAGCTACCA
GACACAGACAAAGAGCCACAGACGGGCCAGATCTGTGGCCAGCCAGAGCATCATTGCCTACACAATGTCT
CTGGGCGCCGAGAACAGCGTGGCCTACTCCAACAACTCTATCGCTATCCCCACCAACTTCACCATCAGCG
TGACCACAGAGATCCTGCCTGTGTCCATGACCAAGACCAGCGTGGACTGCACCATGTACATCTGCGGCGA
TTCCACCGAGTGCTCCAACCTGCTGCTGCAGTACGGCAGCTTCTGCACCCAGCTGAAAAGAGCCCTGACA
GGGATCGCCGTGGAACAGGACAAGAACACCCAAGAGGTGTTCGCCCAAGTGAAGCAGATCTACAAGACCC
CTCCTATCAAGTACTTCGGCGGCTTCAATTTCAGCCAGATTCTGCCCGATCCTAGCAAGCCCAGCAAGCG
GAGCTTCATCGAGGACCTGCTGTTCAACAAAGTGACACTGGCCGACGCCGGCTTCATCAAGCAGTATGGC
GATTGTCTGGGCGACATTGCCGCCAGGGATCTGATTTGCGCCCAGAAGTTTAACGGAATCACAGTGCTGC
CTCCTCTGCTGACCGATGAGATGATCGCCCAGTACACATCTGCCCTGCTGGCCGGCACAATCACAAGCGG
CTGGACATTTGGAGCTGGCGCCGCTCTGCAGATCCCCTTTGCTATGCAGATGGCCTACAGATTCAACGGC
ATCGGAGTGACCCAGAATGTGCTGTACGAGAACCAGAAGCTGATCGCCAACCAGTTCAACAGCGCCATCG
GCAAGATCCAGGACAGCCTGAGCAGCACAGCAAGCGCCCTGGGAAAGCTGCAGGACGTGGTCAACCACAA
TGCCCAGGCACTGAACACCCTGGTCAAGCAGCTGTCCTCCAAGTTCGGCGCCATCAGCTCTGTGCTGAAC
GATATCCTGAGCAGACTGGACAAGGTGGAGGCCGAGGTGCAGATCGACAGACTGATCACAGGCAGACTGC
AGAGCCTCCAGACATACGTGACCCAGCAGCTGATCAGAGCCGCCGAGATTAGAGCCTCTGCCAATCTGGC
CGCCACCAAGATGTCTGAGTGTGTGCTGGGCCAGAGCAAGAGAGTGGACTTTTGCGGCAAGGGCTACCAC
CTGATGAGCTTCCCTCAGTCTGCCCCTCACGGCGTGGTGTTTCTGCACGTGACATACGTTCCCGCTCAAG
AGAAGAATTTCACCACCGCTCCAGCCATCTGCCACGACGGCAAAGCCCACTTTCCTAGAGAAGGCGTGTT
CGTGTCCAACGGCACCCATTGGTTCGTGACACAGCGGAACTTCTACGAGCCCCAGATCATCACCACCGAC
AACACCTTCGTGTCTGGCAACTGCGACGTCGTGATCGGCATTGTGAACAATACCGTGTACGACCCTCTGC
AGCCCGAGCTGGACAGCTTCAAAGAGGAACTGGACAAGTACTTTAAGAACCACACAAGCCCCGACGTGGA
CCTGGGCGATATCAGCGGAATCAATGCCAGCGTCGTGAACATCCAGAAAGAGATCGACCGGCTGAACGAG
GTGGCCAAGAATCTGAACGAGAGCCTGATCGACCTGCAAGAACTGGGGAAGTACGAGCAGTACATCAAGT
GGCCCTGGTACATCTGGCTGGGCTTTATCGCCGGACTGATTGCCATCGTGATGGTCACAATCATGCTGTG
TTGCATGACCAGCTGCTGTAGCTGCCTGAAGGGCTGTTGTAGCTGTGGCAGCTGCTGCTGATTCGACGAG
GACGATTCTGAGCCCGTGCTGAAGGGCGTGAAACTGCACTACACATGAGTGGCCGCTCGAGTCTAGAGGG
CCCGTTTAAACCCGCTGATCAGCCTCGACTGTGCCTTCTAGTTGCCAGCCATCTGTTGTTTGCCCCTCCC
CCGTGCCTTCCTTGACCCTGGAAGGTGCCACTCCCACTGTCCTTTCCTAATAAAATGAGGAAATTGCATC
GCATTGTCTGAGTAGGTGTCATTCTATTCTGGGGGGTGGGGTGGGGCAGGACAGCAAGGGGGAGGATTGG
GAAGACAATAGCAGGCATGCTGGGGATGCGGTGGGCTCTATGGCTTCTGAGGCGGAAAGAACCAGCTGGG
GCTCTAGGGGGTATCCCC
[124 nt withheld, positions 5059-5182]
C
[91 nt withheld, positions 5184-5274]
A
[49 nt withheld, positions 5276-5324]
CCTTTGACGTTGGAGTCCACGTTCTTT
[37 nt withheld, positions 5352-5388]
ACCCTATCTCGGTCTATTCTTTTGATTTATAAGGGATTTTGCCGATTTCGGCCTATTGGTTAAAAAATGA
GCTGATTTAACAAAAATTTAACGCGAATTAATTCTGTGGAATGTGTGTCAGTTAGGGTGTGGAAAGTCCC
CAGGCTCCCCAGCAGGCAGAAGTATGCAAAGCATGCATCTCAATTAGTCAGCAACCAGGTGTGGAAAGTC
CCCAGGCTCCCCAGCAGGCAGAAGTATGCAAAGCATGCATCTCAATTAGTCAGCAACCATAGTCCCGCCC
CTAACTCCGCCCATCCCGCCCCTAACTCCGCCCAGTTCCGCCCATTCTCCGCCCCATGGCTGACTAATTT
TTTTTATTTATGCAGAGGCCGAGGCCGCCTCTGCCTCTGAGCTATTCCAGAAGTAGTGAGGAGGCTTTTT
TGGAGGCCTAGGCTTTTGCAAAAAGCTCCCGGGAGCTTGTATATCCATTTTCGGATCTGATCAAGAGACA
GGATGAGGATCGTTTCGCATGATTGAACAAGATGGATTGCACGCAGGTTCTCCGGCCGCTTGGGTGGAGA
GGCTATTCGGCTATGACTGGGCACAACAGACAATCGGCTGCTCTGATGCCGCCGTGTTCCGGCTGTCAGC
GCAGGGGCGCCCGGTTCTTTTTGTCAAGACCGACCTGTCCGGTGCCCTGAATGAACTGCAGGACGAGGCA
GCGCGGCTATCGTGGCTGGCCACGACGGGCGTTCCTTGCGCAGCTGTGCTCGACGTTGTCACTGAAGCGG
GAAGGGACTGGCTGCTATTGGGCGAAGTGCCGGGGCAGGATCTCCTGTCATCTCACCTTGCTCCTGCCGA
GAAAGTATCCATCATGGCTGATGCAATGCGGCGGCTGCATACGCTTGATCCGGCTACCTGCCCATTCGAC
CACCAAGCGAAACATCGCATCGAGCGAGCACGTACTCGGATGGAAGCCGGTCTTGTCGATCAGGATGATC
TGGACGAAGAGCATCAGGGGCTCGCGCCAGCCGAACTGTTCGCCAGGCTCAAGGCGCGCATGCCCGACGG
CGAGGATCTCGTCGTGACCCATGGCGATGCCTGCTTGCCGAATATCATGGTGGAAAATGGCCGCTTTTCT
GGATTCATCGACTGTGGCCGGCTGGGTGTGGCGGACCGCTATCAGGACATAGCGTTGGCTACCCGTGATA
TTGCTGAAGAGCTTGGCGGCGAATGGGCTGACCGCTTCCTCGTGCTTTACGGTATCGCCGCTCCCGATTC
GCAGCGCATCGCCTTCTATCGCCTTCTTGACGAGTTCTTCTGAGCGGGACTCTGGGGTTCGAAATGACCG
ACCAAGCGACGCCCAACCTGCCATCACGAGATTTCGATTCCACCGCCGCCTTCTATGAAAGGTTGGGCTT
CGGAATCGTTTTCCGGGACGCCGGCTGGATGATCCTCCAGCGCGGGGATCTCATGCTGGAGTTCTTCGCC
CACCCCAACTTGTTTATTGCAGCTTATAATGGTTACAAATAAAGCAATAGCATCACAAATTTCACAAATA
AAGCATTTTTTTCACTGCATTCTAGTTGTGGTTTGTCCAAACTCATCAATGTATCTTATCATGTCTGTAT
ACCGTCGACCTCTAGCTAGAGCTTGGCGTAATCATGGTCATAGCTGTTTCCTGTGTGAAATTGTTATCCG
CTCACAATTCCACACAACATACGAGCCGGAAGCATAAAGTGTAAAGCCTGGGGTGCCTAATGAGTGAGCT
AACTCACATTAATTGCGTTGCGCTCACTGCCCGCTTTCCAGTCGGGAAACCTGTCGTGCCAGCTGCATTA
ATGAATCGGCCAACGCGCGGGGAGAGGCGGTTTGCGTATTGGGCGCTCTTCCGCTTCCTCGCTCACTGAC
TCGCTGCGCTCGGTCGTTCGGCTGCGGCGAGCGGTATCAGCTCACTCAAAGGCGGTAATACGGTTATCCA
CAGAATCAGGGGATAACGCAGGAAAGAACATGTGAGCAAAAGGCCAGCAAAAGGCCAGGAACCGTAAAAA
GGCCGCGTTGCTGGCGTTTTTCCATAGGCTCCGCCCCCCTGACGAGCATCACAAAAATCGACGCTCAAGT
CAGAGGTGGCGAAACCCGACAGGACTATAAAGATACCAGGCGTTTCCCCCTGGAAGCTCCCTCGTGCGCT
CTCCTGTTCCGACCCTGCCGCTTACCGGATACCTGTCCGCCTTTCTCCCTTCGGGAAGCGTGGCGCTTTC
TCATAGCTCACGCTGTAGGTATCTCAGTTCGGTGTAGGTCGTTCGCTCCAAGCTGGGCTGTGTGCACGAA
CCCCCCGTTCAGCCCGACCGCTGCGCCTTATCCGGTAACTATCGTCTTGAGTCCAACCCGGTAAGACACG
ACTTATCGCCACTGGCAGCAGCCACTGGTAACAGGATTAGCAGAGCGAGGTATGTAGGCGGTGCTACAGA
GTTCTTGAAGTGGTGGCCTAACTACGGCTACACTAGAAGAACAGTATTTGGTATCTGCGCTCTGCTGAAG
CCAGTTACCTTCGGAAAAAGAGTTGGTAGCTCTTGATCCGGCAAACAAACCACCGCTGGTAGCGGTGGTT
TTTTTGTTTGCAAGCAGCAGATTACGCGCAGAAAAAAAGGATCTCAAGAAGATCCTTTGATCTTTTCTAC
GGGGTCTGACGCTCAGTGGAACGAAAACTCACGTTAAGGGATTTTGGTCATGAGATTATCAAAAAGGATC
TTCACCTAGATCCTTTTAAATTAAAAATGAAGTTTTAAATCAATCTAAAGTATATATGAGTAAACTTGGT
CTGACAGTTACCAATGCTTAATCAGTGAGGCACCTATCTCAGCGATCTGTCTATTTCGTTCATCCATAGT
TGCCTGACTCCCCGTCGTGTAGATAACTACGATACGGGAGGGCTTACCATCTGGCCCCAGTGCTGCAATG
ATACCGCGAGACCCACGCTCACCGGCTCCAGATTTATCAGCAATAAACCAGCCAGCCGGAAGGGCCGAGC
GCAGAAGTGGTCCTGCAACTTTATCCGCCTCCATCCAGTCTATTAATTGTTGCCGGGAAGCTAGAGTAAG
TAGTTCGCCAGTTAATAGTTTGCGCAACGTTGTTGCCATTGCTACAGGCATCGTGGTGTCACGCTCGTCG
TTTGGTATGGCTTCATTCAGCTCCGGTTCCCAACGATCAAGGCGAGTTACATGATCCCCCATGTTGTGCA
AAAAAGCGGTTAGCTCCTTCGGTCCTCCGATCGTTGTCAGAAGTAAGTTGGCCGCAGTGTTATCACTCAT
GGTTATGGCAGCACTGCATAATTCTCTTACTGTCATGCCATCCGTAAGATGCTTTTCTGTGACTGGTGAG
TACTCAACCAAGTCATTCTGAGAATAGTGTATGCGGCGACCGAGTTGCTCTTGCCCGGCGTCAATACGGG
ATAATACCGCGCCACATAGCAGAACTTTAAAAGTGCTCATCATTGGAAAACGTTCTTCGGGGCGAAAACT
CTCAAGGATCTTACCGCTGTTGAGATCCAGTTCGATGTAACCCACTCGTGCACCCAACTGATCTTCAGCA
TCTTTTACTTTCACCAGCGTTTCTGGGTGAGCAAAAACAGGAAGGCAAAATGCCGCAAAAAAGGGAATAA
GGGCGACACGGAAATGTTGAATACTCATACTCTTCCTTTTTCAATATTATTGAAGCATTTATCAGGGTTA
TTGTCTCATGAGCGGATACATATTTGAATGTATTTAGAAAAATAAACAAATAGGGGTTCCGCGCACATTT
CCCCGAAAAGTGCCACCTGACGTC
